Addgene plasmid #167936: pLenti-U6-gRNA-EF1a-EGFP-CAAX
Purpose: gRNA entry vector
Depositing lab: Emma Rawlins. Depositing organization: Gurdon Institute. Publication: A functional genetic toolbox for human tissue-derived organoids. Sun D, Evans L, Perrone F, Sokleva V, Lim K, Rezakhani S, Lutolf M, Zilbauer M, Rawlins EL. eLife. 2021 Oct 6;10. pii: 67886. doi: 10.7554/eLife.67886. PubMed 34612202.
Backbone
  Vector backbone: KLV2
  Vector type: Lentiviral
Growth in bacteria
  Bacterial resistance: Ampicillin, 100 μg/mL
  Growth temperature: 37°C
  Growth strain: NEB Stable
  Copy number: Unknown
Gene/Insert
  Gene/Insert name: U6-gRNA backbone
  gRNA/shRNA sequence: empty
  Species: Synthetic
  Promoter: U6
  Cloning method: Restriction Enzyme; 5′ cloning site MluI (not destroyed); 3′ cloning site BamHI (not destroyed)
  Sequencing primers: 5′ gacagatccattcgattagtg; 3′ GAGCCAGTACACGACATCAC
Terms and licenses: Academic/Nonprofit Terms; Industry Terms: Not Available to Industry
Depositor comments: Modified from pKLV2-U6gRNA5(Empty)-PGKBFP2AGFP-W (Addgene Plasmid #67979). Please visit https://www.biorxiv.org/content/10.1101/2020.05.04.076067v2 for bioRxiv preprint.
How to cite: pLenti-U6-gRNA-EF1a-EGFP-CAAX was a gift from Emma Rawlins (Addgene plasmid # 167936 ; http://n2t.net/addgene:167936 ; RRID:Addgene_167936)
