[The description below was written by a language model from this plasmid's Addgene catalogue record and pLannotate feature annotations shown in this document.]
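Description:
pLenti-U6-gRNA-EF1a-EGFP-CAAX is an 8,051-nt lentiviral guide RNA entry vector built on the KLV2 backbone, derived from a pKLV2 U6-gRNA plasmid that originally carried a PGK-driven BFP/GFP reporter. It is propagated in E. coli using a high-copy ColE1/pUC-type origin and an ampicillin resistance gene. An f1 origin and remnants of a lacZα/lac promoter cloning region flanked by T7 and T3 promoters are also present in the plasmid backbone.

The viral portion has a third-generation-style layout. A CMV enhancer/promoter replaces the U3 region upstream of a truncated HIV-1 5' LTR to drive genomic RNA production in packaging cells. It is followed by the Ψ packaging signal with a gag fragment, the Rev response element, and the cPPT/CTS. A truncated 3' LTR, annotated by the software as a 5' LTR, and a bGH polyadenylation signal close the cassette.

Between these elements sit two expression units. A human U6 RNA polymerase III promoter precedes an S. pyogenes Cas9 guide scaffold (annotated as a tracrRNA fragment). The spacer position is empty, so users insert their own targeting sequence. The U6-gRNA unit itself was cloned between MluI and BamHI sites, both of which are retained.

Downstream, an EF-1α core promoter joined to an HTLV-1 LTR segment drives EGFP fused at its C-terminus to a short K-Ras fragment. This fragment supplies the CAAX membrane-targeting motif, so transduced cells should show membrane-localised green fluorescence. A WPRE enhances reporter expression.

No Cas9 or mammalian drug selection marker is annotated, so the nuclease or effector must be supplied separately and transduced cells are identified by fluorescence. The associated publication describes a genetic toolbox for human tissue-derived organoids.
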