Features (pLannotate 1.2.2; 29 found; start..end, strand, type, name):
     30..458     -  rep_origin     f1 ori (sequence partly withheld): f1 bacteriophage origin of replication; arrow indicates direction of (+) strand synthesis
    463..618     -  CDS            lacZα (fragment): LacZα fragment of β-galactosidase; lacZ fragment
    626..644     +  promoter       T7 promoter: promoter for bacteriophage T7 RNA polymerase
    658..958     +  enhancer       CMV enhancer: human cytomegalovirus immediate early enhancer
    959..1158    +  promoter       CMV promoter: human cytomegalovirus (CMV) immediate early promoter
   1176..1356    +  LTR            5' LTR (truncated): truncated 5' long terminal repeat (LTR) from HIV-1
   1403..1528    +  misc_feature   HIV-1 Ψ: packaging signal of human immunodeficiency virus type 1
   1512..1850    +  CDS            HIV-1 gag (fragment): gag protein from human immunodeficiency virus 1; gag
   2027..2260    +  misc_feature   RRE: The Rev response element (RRE) of HIV-1 allows for Rev-dependent mRNA export from the nucleus to the cytoplasm.
   2637..2737    +  CDS            Rev (fragment): human immunodeficiency virus 1 (HIV-1) Rev protein; rev; enhances nuclear export of unspliced and incompletely spliced viral mRNAs
   2787..2904    +  misc_feature   cPPT/CTS: central polypurine tract and central termination sequence of HIV-1
   2979..3219    +  promoter       U6 promoter: RNA polymerase III promoter for human U6 snRNA
   3264..3331    +  misc_RNA       tracrRNA (fragment): trans-activating CRISPR RNA for the Streptococcus pyogenes CRISPR/Cas9 system
   3377..3588    +  promoter       EF-1α core promoter: core promoter for human elongation factor EF-1α
   3601..3869    +  LTR            5' LTR (truncated): truncated 5' long terminal repeat (LTR) from human T-cell leukemia virus (HTLV) type 1
   3902..4618    +  CDS            EGFP: EGFP is a basic (constitutively fluorescent) green fluorescent protein published in 1996, derived from Aequorea victoria. It is reported to be a rapidly-maturing weak dimer with moderate acid sensitivity.
   4619..4666    +  CDS            K-Ras (fragment): human small GTPase proto-oncoprotein
   4675..5261    +  misc_feature   WPRE: woodchuck hepatitis virus posttranscriptional regulatory element
   5255..5401    +  CDS            nef (fragment): NEF_HV1LA - Experimental evidence at protein level: Swiss-Prot protein existence level 1. Extracellular Nef protein targets CD4(+) T-lymphocytes for apoptosis by interacting with CXCR4 surface receptors. From Human immunodeficiency virus type 1 group M subtype B (isolate Lai) (HIV-1).
   5409..5587    +  LTR            5' LTR (truncated): truncated 5' long terminal repeat (LTR) from HIV-1
   5613..5724    +  polyA_signal   bGH poly(A) signal: bovine growth hormone polyadenylation signal
   5863..5881    -  promoter       T3 promoter: promoter for bacteriophage T3 RNA polymerase
   5926..5942    -  protein_bind   lac operator: The lac repressor binds to the lac operator to inhibit transcription in E. coli. This inhibition can be relieved by adding lactose or isopropyl-β-D-thiogalactopyranoside (IPTG). lac repressor encoded by lacI
   5950..5980    -  promoter       lac promoter: promoter for the E. coli lac operon
   5995..6016    -  protein_bind   CAP binding site: CAP binding activates transcription in the presence of cAMP. E. coli catabolite activator protein
   6029..6121    -  CDS            lacI (fragment): lac repressor; lacI; The lac repressor binds to the lac operator to inhibit transcription in E. coli. This inhibition can be relieved by adding lactose or isopropyl-β-D-thiogalactopyranoside (IPTG).
   6304..6892    -  rep_origin     ori: high-copy-number ColE1/pMB1/pBR322/pUC origin of replication
   7063..7923    -  CDS            AmpR: β-lactamase; bla; confers resistance to ampicillin, carbenicillin, and related antibiotics
   7924..8028    -  promoter       AmpR promoter: bla
>Addgene plasmid #167936 | pLenti-U6-gRNA-EF1a-EGFP-CAAX | addgene full sequence | sequence record 331123 | Addgene NGS Result
CTAAATTGTAAGCGTTAATATTTTGTTAAAATTCGCGTTAAATTTTTGTTAAATCAGCTCATTTTTTAAC
CAATAGGCCGAAATCGGCAAAATCCCTTATAAATCAAAAGAATAGACCGAGATAGGGT
[37 nt withheld, positions 129-165]
AAAGAACGTGGACTCCAACGTCAAAGG
[49 nt withheld, positions 193-241]
T
[91 nt withheld, positions 243-333]
G
[124 nt withheld, positions 335-458]
CCCATTCGCCATTCAGGCTGCGCAACTGTTGGGAAGGGCGATCGGTGCGGGCCTCTTCGCTATTACGCCA
GCTGGCGAAAGGGGGATGTGCTGCAAGGCGATTAAGTTGGGTAACGCCAGGGTTTTCCCAGTCACGACGT
TGTAAAACGACGGCCAGTGAGCGCGCGTAATACGACTCACTATAGGGCGAATTGACTAGTACATAACTTA
CGGTAAATGGCCCGCCTGGCTGACCGCCCAACGACCCCCGCCCATTGACGTCAATAATGACGTATGTTCC
CATAGTAACGCCAATAGGGACTTTCCATTGACGTCAATGGGTGGAGTATTTACGGTAAACTGCCCACTTG
GCAGTACATCAAGTGTATCATATGCCAAGTACGCCCCCTATTGACGTCAATGACGGTAAATGGCCCGCCT
GGCATTATGCCCAGTACATGACCTTATGGGACTTTCCTACTTGGCAGTACATCTACGTATTAGTCATCGC
TATTACCATGGTGATGCGGTTTTGGCAGTACATCAATGGGCGTGGATAGCGGTTTGACTCACGGGGATTT
CCAAGTCTCCACCCCATTGACGTCAATGGGAGTTTGTTTTGGCACCAAAATCAACGGGACTTTCCAAAAT
GTCGTAACAACTCCGCCCCATTGACGCAAATGGGCGGTAGGCGTGTACGGTGGGAGGTCTATATAAGCAG
CGCGTTTTGCCTGTACTGGGTCTCTCTGGTTAGACCAGATCTGAGCCTGGGAGCTCTCTGGCTAACTAGG
GAACCCACTGCTTAAGCCTCAATAAAGCTTGCCTTGAGTGCTTCAAGTAGTGTGTGCCCGTCTGTTGTGT
GACTCTGGTAACTAGAGATCCCTCAGACCCTTTTAGTCAGTGTGGAAAATCTCTAGCAGTGGCGCCCGAA
CAGGGACTTGAAAGCGAAAGGGAAACCAGAGGAGCTCTCTCGACGCAGGACTCGGCTTGCTGAAGCGCGC
ACGGCAAGAGGCGAGGGGCGGCGACTGGTGAGTACGCCAAAAATTTTGACTAGCGGAGGCTAGAAGGAGA
GAGATGGGTGCGAGAGCGTCAGTATTAAGCGGGGGAGAATTAGATCGCGATGGGAAAAAATTCGGTTAAG
GCCAGGGGGAAAGAAAAAATATAAATTAAAACATATAGTATGGGCAAGCAGGGAGCTAGAACGATTCGCA
GTTAATCCTGGCCTGTTAGAAACATCAGAAGGCTGTAGACAAATACTGGGACAGCTACAACCATCCCTTC
AGACAGGATCAGAAGAACTTAGATCATTATATAATACAGTAGCAACCCTCTATTGTGTGCATCAAAGGAT
AGAGATAAAAGACACCAAGGAAGCTTTAGACAAGATAGAGGAAGAGCAAAACAAAAGTAAGACCACCGCA
CAGCAAGCGGCCGGCCGCGCTGATCTTCAGACCTGGAGGAGGAGATATGAGGGACAATTGGAGAAGTGAA
TTATATAAATATAAAGTAGTAAAAATTGAACCATTAGGAGTAGCACCCACCAAGGCAAAGAGAAGAGTGG
TGCAGAGAGAAAAAAGAGCAGTGGGAATAGGAGCTTTGTTCCTTGGGTTCTTGGGAGCAGCAGGAAGCAC
TATGGGCGCAGCGTCAATGACGCTGACGGTACAGGCCAGACAATTATTGTCTGGTATAGTGCAGCAGCAG
AACAATTTGCTGAGGGCTATTGAGGCGCAACAGCATCTGTTGCAACTCACAGTCTGGGGCATCAAGCAGC
TCCAGGCAAGAATCCTGGCTGTGGAAAGATACCTAAAGGATCAACAGCTCCTGGGGATTTGGGGTTGCTC
TGGAAAACTCATTTGCACCACTGCTGTGCCTTGGAATGCTAGTTGGAGTAATAAATCTCTGGAACAGATT
TGGAATCACACGACCTGGATGGAGTGGGACAGAGAAATTAACAATTACACAAGCTTAATACACTCCTTAA
TTGAAGAATCGCAAAACCAGCAAGAAAAGAATGAACAAGAATTATTGGAATTAGATAAATGGGCAAGTTT
GTGGAATTGGTTTAACATAACAAATTGGCTGTGGTATATAAAATTATTCATAATGATAGTAGGAGGCTTG
GTAGGTTTAAGAATAGTTTTTGCTGTACTTTCTATAGTGAATAGAGTTAGGCAGGGATATTCACCATTAT
CGTTTCAGACCCACCTCCCAACCCCGAGGGGACCCGACAGGCCCGAAGGAATAGAAGAAGAAGGTGGAGA
GAGAGACAGAGACAGATCCATTCGATTAGTGAACGGATCGGCACTGCGTGCGCCAATTCTGCAGACAAAT
GGCAGTATTCATCCACAATTTTAAAAGAAAAGGGGGGATTGGGGGGTACAGTGCAGGGGAAAGAATAGTA
GACATAATAGCAACAGACATACAAACTAAAGAATTACAAAAACAAATTACAAAAATTCAAAATTTTCGGG
TTTATTACAGGGACAGCAGAGATCCAGTTTGGTTAGTACCGGGCCCTACGCGTCCAAGGTCGGGCAGGAA
GAGGGCCTATTTCCCATGATTCCTTCATATTTGCATATACGATACAAGGCTGTTAGAGAGATAATTAGAA
TTAATTTGACTGTAAACACAAAGATATTAGTACAAAATACGTGACGTAGAAAGTAATAATTTCTTGGGTA
GTTTGCAGTTTTAAAATTATGTTTTAAAATGGACTATCATATGCTTACCGTAACTTGAAAGTATTTCGAT
TTCTTGGCTTTATATATCTTGTGGAAAGGACGAAACACCGGGTCTTCGAGAAGACACGTTTAAGAGCTAT
GCTGGAAACAGCATAGCAAGTTTAAATAAGGCTAGTCCGTTATCAACTTGAAAAAGTGGCACCGAGTCGG
TGCTTTTTTTGGATCCAAGGATCTGCGATCGCTCCGGTGCCCGTCAGTGGGCAGAGCGCACATCGCCCAC
AGTCCCCGAGAAGTTGGGGGGAGGGGTCGGCAATTGAACGGGTGCCTAGAGAAGGTGGCGCGGGGTAAAC
TGGGAAAGTGATGTCGTGTACTGGCTCCGCCTTTTTCCCGAGGGTGGGGGAGAACCGTATATAAGTGCAG
TAGTCGCCGTGAACGTTCTTTTTCGCAACGGGTTTGCCGCCAGAACACAGCTGAAGCTTCGAGGGGCTCG
CATCTCTCCTTCACGCGCCCGCCGCCCTACCTGAGGCCGCCATCCACGCCGGTTGAGTCGCGTTCTGCCG
CCTCCCGCCTGTGGTGCCTCCTGAACTGCGTCCGCCGTCTAGGTAAGTTTAAAGCTCAGGTCGAGACCGG
GCCTTTGTCCGGCGCTCCCTTGGAGCCTACCTAGACTCAGCCGGCTCTCCACGCTTTGCCTGACCCTGCT
TGCTCAACTCTACGTCTTTGTTTCGTTTTCTGTTCTGCGCCGTTACAGATCCAAGCTGTGACCGGCGCCT
ACCTCGAGCCACCATGGTGAGCAAGGGCGAGGAGCTGTTCACCGGGGTGGTGCCCATCCTGGTCGAGCTG
GACGGCGACGTAAACGGCCACAAGTTCAGCGTGTCCGGCGAGGGCGAGGGCGATGCCACCTACGGCAAGC
TGACCCTGAAGTTCATCTGCACCACCGGCAAGCTGCCCGTGCCCTGGCCCACCCTCGTGACCACCCTGAC
CTACGGCGTGCAGTGCTTCAGCCGCTACCCCGACCACATGAAGCAGCACGACTTCTTCAAGTCCGCCATG
CCCGAAGGCTACGTCCAGGAGCGCACCATCTTCTTCAAGGACGACGGCAACTACAAGACCCGCGCCGAGG
TGAAGTTCGAGGGCGACACCCTGGTGAACCGCATCGAGCTGAAGGGCATCGACTTCAAGGAGGACGGCAA
CATCCTGGGGCACAAGCTGGAGTACAACTACAACAGCCACAACGTCTATATCATGGCCGACAAGCAGAAG
AACGGCATCAAGGTGAACTTCAAGATCCGCCACAACATCGAGGACGGCAGCGTGCAGCTCGCCGACCACT
ACCAGCAGAACACCCCCATCGGCGACGGCCCCGTGCTGCTGCCCGACAACCACTACCTGAGCACCCAGTC
CGCCCTGAGCAAAGACCCCAACGAGAAGCGCGATCACATGGTCCTGCTGGAGTTCGTGACCGCCGCCGGG
ATCACTCTCGGCATGGACGAGCTGTACAAGGGTAAAAAGAAGAAAAAGAAGTCAAAGACAAAGTGTGTAA
TTATGTAAGCGGCCGCTCAACCTCTGGATTACAAAATTTGTGAAAGATTGACTGGTATTCTTAACTATGT
TGCTCCTTTTACGCTATGTGGATACGCTGCTTTAATGCCTTTGTATCATGCTATTGCTTCCCGTATGGCT
TTCATTTTCTCCTCCTTGTATAAATCCTGGTTGCTGTCTCTTTATGAGGAGTTGTGGCCCGTTGTCAGGC
AACGTGGCGTGGTGTGCACTGTGTTTGCTGACGCAACCCCCACTGGTTGGGGCATTGCCACCACCTGTCA
GCTCCTTTCCGGGACTTTCGCTTTCCCCCTCCCTATTGCCACGGCGGAACTCATCGCCGCCTGCCTTGCC
CGCTGCTGGACAGGGGCTCGGCTGTTGGGCACTGACAATTCCGTGGTGTTGTCGGGGAAATCATCGTCCT
TTCCTTGGCTGCTCGCCTGTGTTGCCACCTGGATTCTGCGCGGGACGTCCTTCTGCTACGTCCCTTCGGC
CCTCAATCCAGCGGACCTTCCTTCCCGCGGCCTGCTGCCGGCTCTGCGGCCTCTTCCGCGTCTACGCCTT
CGCCCTCAGACGAGTCGGATCTCCCTTTGGGCCGCCTCCCCGCAGGTACCTTTAAGACCAATGACTTACA
AGGCAGCTGTAGATCTTAGCCACTTTTTAAAAGAAAAGGGGGGACTGGAAGGGCTAATTCACTCCCAAAG
AAGTCAAGATCTGCTTTTTGCCTGTACTGGGTCTCTCTGGTTAGACCAGAGTCTCTCTGGTTAGACCAGA
TCTGAGCCTGGGAGCTCTCTGGCTAACTAGGGAACCCACTGCTTAAGCCTCAATAAAGCTTGCCTTGAGT
GCTTCAAGTAGTGTGTGCCCGTCTGTTGTGTGACTCTGGTAACTAGAGATCCCTCAGACCCTTTTAGTCA
GTGTGGAAAATCTCTAGCAGTTTAAACCCGCTGATCAGCCTCGACTGTGCCTTCTAGTTGCCAGCCATCT
GTTGTTTGCCCCTCCCCCGTGCCTTCCTTGACCCTGGAAGGTGCCACTCCCACTGTCCTTTCCTAATAAA
ATGAGGAAATTGCATCGCATTGTCTGAGTAGGTGTCATTCTATTCTGGGGGGTGGGGTGGGGCAGGACAG
CAAGGGGGAGGATTGGGAAGTCAATAGCAGGCATGCTGGGGATGCGGTGGGCTCTATGGGCGGCCGTTAA
TTAAGCTTTTGTTCCCTTTAGTGAGGGTTAATTGCGCGCTTGGCGTAATCATGGTCATAGCTGTTTCCTG
TGTGAAATTGTTATCCGCTCACAATTCCACACAACATACGAGCCGGGAGCATAAAGTGTAAAGCCTGGGG
TGCCTAATGAGTGAGCTAACTCACATTAATTGCGTTGCGCTCACTGCCCGCTTTCCAGTCGGGAAACCTG
TCGTGCCAGCTGCATTAATGAATCGGCCAACGCGCGGGGAGAGGCGGTTTGCGTATTGGGCGCTCTTCCG
CTTCCTCGCTCACTGACTCGCTGCGCTCGGTCGTTCGGCTGCGGCGAGCGGTATCAGCTCACTCAAAGGC
GGTAATACGGTTATCCACAGAATCAGGGGATAACGCAGGAAAGAACATGTGAGCAAAAGGCCAGCAAAAG
GCCAGGAACCGTAAAAAGGCCGCGTTGCTGGCGTTTTTCCATAGGCTCCGCCCCCCTGACGAGCATCACA
AAAATCGACGCTCAAGTCAGAGGTGGCGAAACCCGACAGGACTATAAAGATACCAGGCGTTTCCCCCTGG
AAGCTCCCTCGTGCGCTCTCCTGTTCCGACCCTGCCGCTTACCGGATACCTGTCCGCCTTTCTCCCTTCG
GGAAGCGTGGCGCTTTCTCATAGCTCACGCTGTAGGTATCTCAGTTCGGTGTAGGTCGTTCGCTCCAAGC
TGGGCTGTGTGCACGAACCCCCCGTTCAGCCCGACCGCTGCGCCTTATCCGGTAACTATCGTCTTGAGTC
CAACCCGGTAAGACACGACTTATCGCCACTGGCAGCAGCCACTGGTAACAGGATTAGCAGAGCGAGGTAT
GTAGGCGGTGCTACAGAGTTCTTGAAGTGGTGGCCTAACTACGGCTACACTAGAAGAACAGTATTTGGTA
TCTGCGCTCTGCTGAAGCCAGTTACCTTCGGAAAAAGAGTTGGTAGCTCTTGATCCGGCAAACAAACCAC
CGCTGGTAGCGGTGGTTTTTTTGTTTGCAAGCAGCAGATTACGCGCAGAAAAAAAGGATCTCAAGAAGAT
CCTTTGATCTTTTCTACGGGGTCTGACGCTCAGTGGAACGAAAACTCACGTTAAGGGATTTTGGTCATGA
GATTATCAAAAAGGATCTTCACCTAGATCCTTTTAAATTAAAAATGAAGTTTTAAATCAATCTAAAGTAT
ATATGAGTAAACTTGGTCTGACAGTTACCAATGCTTAATCAGTGAGGCACCTATCTCAGCGATCTGTCTA
TTTCGTTCATCCATAGTTGCCTGACTCCCCGTCGTGTAGATAACTACGATACGGGAGGGCTTACCATCTG
GCCCCAGTGCTGCAATGATACCGCGAGACCCACGCTCACCGGCTCCAGATTTATCAGCAATAAACCAGCC
AGCCGGAAGGGCCGAGCGCAGAAGTGGTCCTGCAACTTTATCCGCCTCCATCCAGTCTATTAATTGTTGC
CGGGAAGCTAGAGTAAGTAGTTCGCCAGTTAATAGTTTGCGCAACGTTGTTGCCATTGCTACAGGCATCG
TGGTGTCACGCTCGTCGTTTGGTATGGCTTCATTCAGCTCCGGTTCCCAACGATCAAGGCGAGTTACATG
ATCCCCCATGTTGTGCAAAAAAGCGGTTAGCTCCTTCGGTCCTCCGATCGTTGTCAGAAGTAAGTTGGCC
GCAGTGTTATCACTCATGGTTATGGCAGCACTGCATAATTCTCTTACTGTCATGCCATCCGTAAGATGCT
TTTCTGTGACTGGTGAGTACTCAACCAAGTCATTCTGAGAATAGTGTATGCGGCGACCGAGTTGCTCTTG
CCCGGCGTCAATACGGGATAATACCGCGCCACATAGCAGAACTTTAAAAGTGCTCATCATTGGAAAACGT
TCTTCGGGGCGAAAACTCTCAAGGATCTTACCGCTGTTGAGATCCAGTTCGATGTAACCCACTCGTGCAC
CCAACTGATCTTCAGCATCTTTTACTTTCACCAGCGTTTCTGGGTGAGCAAAAACAGGAAGGCAAAATGC
CGCAAAAAAGGGAATAAGGGCGACACGGAAATGTTGAATACTCATACTCTTCCTTTTTCAATATTATTGA
AGCATTTATCAGGGTTATTGTCTCATGAGCGGATACATATTTGAATGTATTTAGAAAAATAAACAAATAG
GGGTTCCGCGCACATTTCCCCGAAAAGTGCCAC
